Addgene plasmid #223251: pCAG-R2Tg_opt-3xFlag
Purpose: Mammalian expression of C-terminally Flag-tagged optimized R2Tg protein
Depositing lab: Wei Li. Depositing organization: Institute of Zoology, Chinese Academy of Sciences. Publication: All-RNA-mediated targeted gene integration in mammalian cells with rationally engineered R2 retrotransposons. Chen Y, Luo S, Hu Y, Mao B, Wang X, Lu Z, Shan Q, Zhang J, Wang S, Feng G, Wang C, Liang C, Tang N, Niu R, Wang J, Han J, Yang N, Wang H, Zhou Q, Li W. Cell. 2024 Jul 1:S0092-8674(24)00694-9. doi: 10.1016/j.cell.2024.06.020. PubMed 38981481.
Backbone
  Vector backbone: pUC19
  Vector type: Mammalian Expression
Growth in bacteria
  Bacterial resistance: Ampicillin, 100 μg/mL
  Growth temperature: 37°C
  Growth strain: DH5alpha
  Copy number: High Copy
Gene/Insert
  Gene/Insert name: R2Tg protein_opt
  Species: Other
  Tag / fusion protein: Flag (C terminal on insert)
  Cloning method: Gibson Cloning
Terms and licenses: Academic/Nonprofit Terms; Industry Terms: Not Available to Industry
How to cite: pCAG-R2Tg_opt-3xFlag was a gift from Wei Li (Addgene plasmid # 223251 ; http://n2t.net/addgene:223251 ; RRID:Addgene_223251)
