[The description below was written by a language model from this plasmid's Addgene catalogue record and pLannotate feature annotations shown in this document.]
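Description:
pCAG-R2Tg_opt-3xFlag is a mammalian expression plasmid of about 9.3 kb built on a pUC19 backbone. It is propagated in E. coli as a high-copy plasmid through the ColE1/pUC-type origin and selected with ampicillin via the β-lactamase (AmpR) gene and its native promoter. Residual pUC elements (lac promoter, lac operator, CAP binding site, a lacI fragment and a fragment of the bom region) lie outside the expression cassette and have no evident role in its mammalian function.

The payload is driven by the composite CAG promoter, annotated here as the CMV immediate-early enhancer, the chicken β-actin promoter and the chimeric β-actin/β-globin intron, which together give strong constitutive transcription in many mammalian cell types. A T7 promoter sits between the intron and the coding region and could in principle support in vitro transcription of the open reading frame, which would fit the RNA-based approach named in the associated publication title, although the record does not state this use. The insert is an optimized version of the R2Tg protein, the protein component of an R2 retrotransposon, carrying a C-terminal 3xFLAG epitope for detection or immunoprecipitation and followed by an SV40 polyadenylation signal. The source species is listed only as "Other". The automated annotation does not label the R2 coding sequence itself. It does identify two copies of human HMGN1, a nucleosome-binding protein, one at the start of the coding region and one further downstream. This suggests that chromatin-binding domains were fused into the engineered protein, but the catalogue fields do not describe these modifications. The plasmid is intended for expressing the tagged, engineered R2 protein in mammalian cells, in the context of work on R2-mediated targeted gene integration.
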