Features (pLannotate 1.2.2; 16 found; start..end, strand, type, name):
      8..387     +  enhancer       CMV enhancer: human cytomegalovirus immediate early enhancer
    389..664     +  promoter       chicken β-actin promoter: No description available
    665..1681    +  intron         chimeric intron: chimera between introns from chicken β-actin and rabbit β-globin
   1742..1760    +  promoter       T7 promoter: promoter for bacteriophage T7 RNA polymerase
   1799..2098    +  CDS            HMGN1: HMGN1_HUMAN - Also known as HMG14. Experimental evidence at protein level: Swiss-Prot protein existence level 1. Binds to the inner side of the nucleosomal DNA thus altering the interaction between the DNA and the histone octamer. May be involved in the process which maintains transcribable genes in a unique chromatin conformation. Inhibits the phosphorylation of nucleosomal histones H3 and H2A by RPS6KA5/MSK1 and RPS6KA3/RSK2 (By similarity). From Homo sapiens (Human).
   3398..3697    +  CDS            HMGN1: HMGN1_HUMAN - Also known as HMG14. Experimental evidence at protein level: Swiss-Prot protein existence level 1. Binds to the inner side of the nucleosomal DNA thus altering the interaction between the DNA and the histone octamer. May be involved in the process which maintains transcribable genes in a unique chromatin conformation. Inhibits the phosphorylation of nucleosomal histones H3 and H2A by RPS6KA5/MSK1 and RPS6KA3/RSK2 (By similarity). From Homo sapiens (Human).
   6611..6676    +  CDS            3xFLAG: three tandem FLAG® epitope tags, followed by an enterokinase cleavage site
   6728..6849    +  polyA_signal   SV40 poly(A) signal: SV40 polyadenylation signal
   6916..6932    -  protein_bind   lac operator: The lac repressor binds to the lac operator to inhibit transcription in E. coli. This inhibition can be relieved by adding lactose or isopropyl-β-D-thiogalactopyranoside (IPTG). lac repressor encoded by lacI
   6940..6970    -  promoter       lac promoter: promoter for the E. coli lac operon
   6985..7006    -  protein_bind   CAP binding site: CAP binding activates transcription in the presence of cAMP. E. coli catabolite activator protein
   7019..7111    -  CDS            lacI (fragment): lac repressor; lacI; The lac repressor binds to the lac operator to inhibit transcription in E. coli. This inhibition can be relieved by adding lactose or isopropyl-β-D-thiogalactopyranoside (IPTG).
   7294..7882    -  rep_origin     ori: high-copy-number ColE1/pMB1/pBR322/pUC origin of replication
   8053..8913    -  CDS            AmpR: β-lactamase; bla; confers resistance to ampicillin, carbenicillin, and related antibiotics
   8914..8977    -  promoter       AmpR promoter: bla
   9089..9133    -  misc_feature   bom (fragment): basis of mobility region from pBR322
>Addgene plasmid #223251 | pCAG-R2Tg_opt-3xFlag | addgene full sequence | sequence record 442290 | Addgene NGS Result
ACGCGTTGACATTGATTATTGACTAGTTATTAATAGTAATCAATTACGGGGTCATTAGTTCATAGCCCAT
ATATGGAGTTCCGCGTTACATAACTTACGGTAAATGGCCCGCCTGGCTGACCGCCCAACGACCCCCGCCC
ATTGACGTCAATAATGACGTATGTTCCCATAGTAACGCCAATAGGGACTTTCCATTGACGTCAATGGGTG
GAGTATTTACGGTAAACTGCCCACTTGGCAGTACATCAAGTGTATCATATGCCAAGTACGCCCCCTATTG
ACGTCAATGACGGTAAATGGCCCGCCTGGCATTATGCCCAGTACATGACCTTATGGGACTTTCCTACTTG
GCAGTACATCTACGTATTAGTCATCGCTATTACCATGGTCGAGGTGAGCCCCACGTTCTGCTTCACTCTC
CCCATCTCCCCCCCCTCCCCACCCCCAATTTTGTATTTATTTATTTTTTAATTATTTTGTGCAGCGATGG
GGGCGGGGGGGGGGGGGGGGCGCGCCRGGSGGGGGGGGGGGGGGSGRGGGGGGGGGSGGGGSGRGGCGGA
GAGGTGCGGCGGCAGCCAATCAGAGCGGCGCGCTCCGAAAGTTTCCTTTTATGGCGAGGCGGCGGCGGCG
GCGGCCCTATAAAAAGCGAAGCGCGCGGCGGGCGGGAGTCGCTGCGCGCTGCCTTCGCCCCGTGCCCCGC
TCCGCCGCCGCCTCGCGCCGCCCGCCCCGGCTCTGACTGACCGCGTTACTCCCACAGGTGAGCGGGCGGG
ACGGCCCTTCTCCTCCGGGCTGTAATTAGCGCTTGGTTTAATGACGGCTTGTTTCTTTTCTGTGGCTGCG
TGAAAGCCTTGAGGGGCTCCGGGAGGGCCCTTTGTGCGGGGGGAGCGGCTCGGGGGGTGCGTGCGTGTGT
GTGTGCGTGGGGAGCGCCGCGTGCGGCTCCGCGCTGCCCGGCGGCTGTGAGCGCTGCGGGCGCGGCGCGG
GGCTTTGTGCGCTCCGCAGTGTGCGCGAGGGGAGCGCGGCCGGGGGCGGTGCCCCGCGGTGCGGGGGGGG
CTGCGAGGGGAACAAAGGCTGCGTGCGGGGTGTGTGCGTGGGGGGGTGAGCAGGGGGTGTGGGCGCGTCG
GTCGGGCTGCAACCCCCCCTGCACCCCCCTCCCCGAGTTGCTGAGCACGGCCCGGCTTCGGGTGCGGGGC
TCCGTACGGGGCGTGGCGCGGGGCTCGCCGTGCCGGGCGGGGGGTGGCGGCAGGKGGGGGTGCCGGGCGG
GGCGGGGCCGCCYCGGGCCGGGGRGGGCTCGGGGGRGGGGCGCGGCGGCCCCCGGAGCGCCGGCGGCTGT
CGAGGCGCGGCGAGCCGCAGCCATTGCCTTTTATGGTAATCGTGCGAGAGGGCGCAGGGACTTCCTTTGT
CCCAAATCTGTGCGGAGCCGAAATCTGGGAGGCGCCGCCGCACCCCCTCTAGCGGGCGCGGGGCGAAGCG
GTGCGGCGCCGGCAGGAAGGAAATGGGCGGGGAGGGCCTTCGTGCGTCGCCGCGCCGCCGTCCCCTTCTC
CCTCTCCAGCCTCGGGGCTGTCCGCGGGGGGACGGCTGCCTTCGGGGGGGACGGGGCAGGGCGGGGTTCG
GCTTCTGGCGTGTGACCGGCGGCTCTAGCGCCTCTGCTAACCATGTTCATGCCTTCTTCTTTTTCCTACA
GCTCCTGGGCAACGTGCTGGTTATTGTGCTGTCTCATCATTTTGGCAAAGCTAGTGAATTCTAATACGAC
TCACTATAGGCCGCCACCATGCCCAAGAAGAAGAGGAAGGTTCCCGGGATGCCTAAGAGAAAGGTGTCCA
GCGCCGAGGGCGCCGCCAAAGAAGAGCCTAAGCGGAGAAGCGCCAGACTGAGCGCCAAGCCTCCAGCTAA
AGTGGAAGCCAAGCCCAAGAAGGCCGCTGCCAAGGACAAGAGCTCTGATAAGAAAGTCCAGACCAAGGGA
AAACGGGGCGCTAAAGGCAAGCAGGCCGAGGTGGCCAACCAGGAGACAAAGGAAGATCTGCCTGCTGAGA
ACGGCGAAACCAAGACCGAGGAAAGCCCCGCCAGCGACGAGGCCGGCGAGAAGGAGGCCAAGTCTGACGC
CAGCTGCCCCAAGCCAGGCCCACCTGTGTCTGCCGGCGCCATGAGCCTGGAATCTGGACTGACAACACAC
AGCGTGCTGGCCATCGAGAGAGGACCCAACAGCCTGGCCAATTCCGGCTCTGATTTCGGCGGCGGCGGCC
TGGGCCTGCCACTAAGACTGCTGCGTGTATCAGTGGGCACGCAGACCAGCAGAAGCGATTGGGTGGATCT
GGTGAGCTGGTCCCACCCTGGCCCTACAAGCAAGTCCCAGCAGGTTGACCTTGTGAGCCTGTTCCCGAAG
CACCGGGTGGACCTGCTATCCAAAAATGATCAGGTGGATCTGGTCGCGCAATTCCTGCCTTCAAAGTTCC
CTCCCAACCTGGCTGAAAATGACCTCGCCCTGCTGGTGAACCTGGAATTTTACAGAAGCGACCTGCACGT
GTACGAATGCGTGCACTTCGCTGCCCATTGGGAGGGCCTGAGCGGACTGCCAGAAGTCTACGAACAGCTC
GCCCCTCAGCCTTGCGTGGGAGAGACCCTGCATAGCTCCCTGCCTCGGGATAGCGAGCTGTTCGTGCCTG
AGGAGGGCTCTAGCGAAAAGGAATCGGAAGATGCCCCCAAGACCAGCCCCCCCACCCCTGGCAAACATGG
CCTGGAGCAGACAGGCGAGGAGAAGGTGATGGTTACCGTCCCCGACAAGAACCCTCCCTGTCCTTGCTGC
GGCACCAGAGTGAACAGCGTGCTGAATCTGATCGAGCACCTGAAGGTGAGCCACGGCAAGCGTGGAGTTT
GTTTCCGGTGCGCCAAGTGCGGCAAGGAAAACAGCAACTACCACAGCGTGGTGTGCCACTTTCCTAAGTG
TAGAGGCCCTGAGACAGAAAAGGCCCCTGCCGGAGAATGGATTTGTGAGGTGTGCAACCGGGATTTTACC
ACCAAGATCGGCCTGGGCCAGCACAAACGGCTGGCCCACCCCGCCGTGAGAAACCAGGAGAGGATCGTGG
CCAGCCAACCTAAAGAGACAAGCAACAGAGGCGCCCACAAGCGGTGCTGGACGAAGGAAGAGGAAGAATT
GTTGATCAGACTGGAAGCCCAGTTCGAGGGAAACAAGAACATCAACAAGCTGATTGCCGAGCACATCACC
ACCAAGACCGCCAAGCAGATCAGCGACAAGAGAAGGCTGTTAAGCAGAAAGCCTGCCGAGGAGCCCAGAG
AGGAACCTGGCACCTGCCACCACACCCGGAGAGCCGCCGCTTCACTGCGGACCGAGCCCGAGATGTCTCA
CCACGCCCAGGCCGAGGACAGAGATAACGGCGGAGGAATGCCTAAGAGAAAGGTGTCCAGCGCCGAGGGC
GCCGCCAAAGAAGAGCCTAAGCGGAGAAGCGCCAGACTGAGCGCCAAGCCTCCAGCTAAAGTGGAAGCCA
AGCCCAAGAAGGCCGCTGCCAAGGACAAGAGCTCTGATAAGAAAGTCCAGACCAAGGGAAAACGGGGCGC
TAAAGGCAAGCAGGCCGAGGTGGCCAACCAGGAGACAAAGGAAGATCTGCCTGCTGAGAACGGCGAAACC
AAGACCGAGGAAAGCCCCGCCAGCGACGAGGCCGGCGAGAAGGAGGCCAAGTCTGACGGAGGACCCGGCA
GACGGCCTCTCCCCGGAAGGGCTGCCGCCGGCGGAAGAACCATGGATGAGATCAGAAGACACCCCGACAA
AGGAAATGGCCAGCAGCGGCCTACCAAGCAGAAATCCGAAGAACAGCTGCAGGCTTACTACAAGAAGACC
CTGGAAGAGAGACTGAGCGCCGGAGCCCTGAACACCTTTCCTAGAGCCTTCAAACAGGTGATGGAAGGCC
GGGACATAAAGCTGGTCATCAACCAGACAGCCCAGGATTGCTTCGGCTGTCTGGAGAGCATCTCCCAGAT
TAGGACCGCTACACGGGATAAGAAGGATACCGTGACAAGAGAGAAACACCCTAAGAAGCCCTTCCAGAAG
TGGATGAAAGACAGAGCAATCAAGAAAGGCAATTACCTGAGATTCCAGAGACTGTTTTACCTGGACAGAG
GCAAGCTGGCCAAAATCATTCTGGACGACATCGAGTGTCTGAGTTGCGACATCCCTCTGTCCGAGATCTA
CAGCGTGTTCAAAACTCGGTGGGAAACAACAGGCAGCTTCAAGTCTCTGGGCGACTTCAAGACATACGGC
AAAGCCGATAACACGGCTTTTAGAGAGCTGATCACCGCCAAGGAGATTGAAAAGAACGTGCAGGAGATGA
GCAAGGGCAGCGCCCCTGGCCCCGATGGCATCACCCTGGGAGATGTGGTGAAGATGGACCCTGAGTTCAG
CAGAACGATGGAGATTTTCAATCTGTGGCTGACCACCGGCAAGATTCCCGACATGGTGCGGGGATGTCGG
ACCGTGCTGATCCCAAAGAGCTCCAAGCCCGATAGACTGAAGGACATCAACAACTGGAGACCCATCACCA
TCGGCAGCATCCTACTCAGACTGTTTAGCAGAATCGTGACCGCCAGACTGTCCAAGGCTTGTCCTCTGAA
TCCTAGGCAGAGAGGCTTCATCCGGGCTGCTGGTTGCAGCGAGAACCTGAAGCTGTTGCAGACCATCATC
TGGAGCGCCAAGAGAGAGCACAGACCTCTGGGCGTGGTGTTTGTGGACATCGCCAAAGCCTTCGACACCG
TGTCCCACCAGCATATCATCCACGTGCTGCAACAAAGAGAGGTGGACCCCCACATCGTGGGCCTGGTCAG
CAACATGTACGAGAACATCAGCACCTACATCACAACCAAGCGGAACACCCACACCGACAAGATCCAGATC
CGGGTGGGCGTGAAGCAGGGCGATCCTATGTCCCCTCTTCTGTTCAACCTGGCCATGGACCCCCTGTTGT
GCAAGCTGGAGGAGAGCGGCAAGGGCTACCACCGGGGCCAGAGCAGCATCACAGCCATGGCGTTCGCCGA
CGATTTGGTGTTGCTGAGCGATTCTTGGGAGAACATGAACACCAACATCAGCATCCTGGAGACCTTCTGC
AACCTGACCGGCCTGAAAACCCAGGGCCAGAAGTGCCACGGCTTCTATATCAAGCCTACAAAAGACAGCT
ACACCATCAATGACTGCGCCGCCTGGACCATCAACGGCACACCTCTGAATATGATTGACCCTGGCGAAAG
CGAGAAGTACCTGGGCTTGAGATTCGACCCTTGGATCGGAATCGCCAGAAGCGGCCTGAGCACCAAGCTC
GACTTCTGGTTGCAGAGAATCGACCAGGCACCACTGAAGCCCCTGCAAAAGACAGACATCCTGAAGACAT
ACACCATCCCTCGCCTAATCTATATCGCCGACCACTCTGAGGTGAAAACCGCCCTGCTGGAAACCCTGGA
CCAAAAGATCCGGACAGCCGTGAAGGAATGGCTGCACCTGCCGCCTTGTACATGCGACGCTATCCTGTAC
AGCAGCACCAGAGATGGCGGGCTGGGCATCACTAAGCTGGCCGGCCTCATTCCTAGCGTGCAGGCCAGAC
GGCTGCATAGAATCGCACAAAGCTCTGATGACACCATGAAGTGCTTTATGGAGAAAGAGAAAATGGAACA
GCTGCACAAGAAGCTGTGGATTCAGGCCAGAGGAGACCGAGAAAACATCCCATCTATCTGGGAGGCTCCT
CCTAGCTCTGAGCCTCCTAACAACGTGTCTACAAACAGCGAGTGGGAGGCCCCTACCCAGAAGGACAAGT
TCCCCAAGCCATGTAACTGGCGGAAAAACGAGTTCAAGAAGTGGACCAAGCTGGCCAGCCAGGGCCGGGG
CATTGTGAACTTCGAGCGGGACAAGATCTCTAACCACTGGATTCAGTACTATAGAAGAATCCCTCACCGG
AAGCTGCTGACCGCCCTGCAGCTGAGAGCTAATGTATACCCCACAAGAGAGTTCCTGGCCAGAGGAAGAC
AGGACCAGTACATCAAAGCCTGCAGACACTGCGATGCTGACATCGAAAGCTGTGCACATATCATCGGCAA
CTGCCCCGTGACCCAGGACGCCCGCATAAAGCGTCACAACTATATCTGCGAGCTTCTGCTGGAAGAAGCC
AAAAAGAAAGATTGGGTGGTGTTTAAGGAACCTCACATCCGGGACAGCAACAAGGAGCTGTACAAGCCTG
ATCTGATCTTCGTCAAGGACGCCAGAGCTCTGGTTGTGGACGTGACTGTGAGATACGAGGCCGCTAAGTC
CTCCCTGGAAGAGGCCGCCGCCGAGAAGGTGAGAAAGTACAAACACCTGGAAACCGAGGTGAGACACCTG
ACCAACGCCAAAGACGTGACCTTCGTCGGTTTCCCTCTGGGCGCTCGCGGCAAGTGGCACCAGGACAACT
TCAAGCTCCTGACTGAACTGGGACTGTCTAAAAGCAGACAGGTGAAGATGGCAGAGACATTTTCCACCGT
GGCTCTGTTCTCCTCCGTGGACATCGTCCACATGTTCGCCAGCAGAGCCCGAAAAAGCATGGTGATGGCT
AGCCCAAAGAAGAAGAGGAAAGTCGGATCCGACTACAAAGACCATGACGGTGATTATAAAGATCATGACA
TCGATTACAAGGATGACGATGACAAGTAATCTAGACTGCAGCGCGGGGATCTCATGCTGGAGTTCTTCGC
CCACCCCAACTTGTTTATTGCAGCTTATAATGGTTACAAATAAAGCAATAGCATCACAAATTTCACAAAT
AAAGCATTTTTTTCACTGCATTCTAGTTGTGGTTTGTCCAAACTCATCAATGTATCTTATTAATTAACGT
CGACCTCTAGCTAGAGCTTGGCGTAATCATGGTCATAGCTGTTTCCTGTGTGAAATTGTTATCCGCTCAC
AATTCCACACAACATACGAGCCGGAAGCATAAAGTGTAAAGCCTAGGGTGCCTAATGAGTGAGCTAACTC
ACATTAATTGCGTTGCGCTCACTGCCCGCTTTCCAGTCGGGAAACCTGTCGTGCCAGCTGCATTAATGAA
TCGGCCAACGCGCGGGGAGAGGCGGTTTGCGTATTGGGCGCTCTTCCGCTTCCTCGCTCACTGACTCGCT
GCGCTCGGTCGTTCGGCTGCGGCGAGCGGTATCAGCTCACTCAAAGGCGGTAATACGGTTATCCACAGAA
TCAGGGGATAACGCAGGAAAGAACATGTGAGCAAAAGGCCAGCAAAAGGCCAGGAACCGTAAAAAGGCCG
CGTTGCTGGCGTTTTTCCATAGGCTCCGCCCCCCTGACGAGCATCACAAAAATCGACGCTCAAGTCAGAG
GTGGCGAAACCCGACAGGACTATAAAGATACCAGGCGTTTCCCCCTGGAAGCTCCCTCGTGCGCTCTCCT
GTTCCGACCCTGCCGCTTACCGGATACCTGTCCGCCTTTCTCCCTTCGGGAAGCGTGGCGCTTTCTCATA
GCTCACGCTGTAGGTATCTCAGTTCGGTGTAGGTCGTTCGCTCCAAGCTGGGCTGTGTGCACGAACCCCC
CGTTCAGCCCGACCGCTGCGCCTTATCCGGTAACTATCGTCTTGAGTCCAACCCGGTAAGACACGACTTA
TCGCCACTGGCAGCAGCCACTGGTAACAGGATTAGCAGAGCGAGGTATGTAGGCGGTGCTACAGAGTTCT
TGAAGTGGTGGCCTAACTACGGCTACACTAGAAGAACAGTATTTGGTATCTGCGCTCTGCTGAAGCCAGT
TACCTTCGGAAAAAGAGTTGGTAGCTCTTGATCCGGCAAACAAACCACCGCTGGTAGCGGTGGTTTTTTT
GTTTGCAAGCAGCAGATTACGCGCAGAAAAAAAGGATCTCAAGAAGATCCTTTGATCTTTTCTACGGGGT
CTGACGCTCAGTGGAACGAAAACTCACGTTAAGGGATTTTGGTCATGAGATTATCAAAAAGGATCTTCAC
CTAGATCCTTTTAAATTAAAAATGAAGTTTTAAATCAATCTAAAGTATATATGAGTAAACTTGGTCTGAC
AGTTACCAATGCTTAATCAGTGAGGCACCTATCTCAGCGATCTGTCTATTTCGTTCATCCATAGTTGCCT
GACTCCCCGTCGTGTAGATAACTACGATACGGGAGGGCTTACCATCTGGCCCCAGTGCTGCAATGATACC
GCGAGACCCACGCTCACCGGCTCCAGATTTATCAGCAATAAACCAGCCAGCCGGAAGGGCCGAGCGCAGA
AGTGGTCCTGCAACTTTATCCGCCTCCATCCAGTCTATTAATTGTTGCCGGGAAGCTAGAGTAAGTAGTT
CGCCAGTTAATAGTTTGCGCAACGTTGTTGCCATTGCTACAGGCATCGTGGTGTCACGCTCGTCGTTTGG
TATGGCTTCATTCAGCTCCGGTTCCCAACGATCAAGGCGAGTTACATGATCCCCCATGTTGTGCAAAAAA
GCGGTTAGCTCCTTCGGTCCTCCGATCGTTGTCAGAAGTAAGTTGGCCGCAGTGTTATCACTCATGGTTA
TGGCAGCACTGCATAATTCTCTTACTGTCATGCCATCCGTAAGATGCTTTTCTGTGACTGGTGAGTACTC
AACCAAGTCATTCTGAGAATAGTGTATGCGGCGACCGAGTTGCTCTTGCCCGGCGTCAATACGGGATAAT
ACCGCGCCACATAGCAGAACTTTAAAAGTGCTCATCATTGGAAAACGTTCTTCGGGGCGAAAACTCTCAA
GGATCTTACCGCTGTTGAGATCCAGTTCGATGTAACCCACTCGTGCACCCAACTGATCTTCAGCATCTTT
TACTTTCACCAGCGTTTCTGGGTGAGCAAAAACAGGAAGGCAAAATGCCGCAAAAAAGGGAATAAGGGCG
ACACGGAAATGTTGAATACTCATACTCTTCCTTTTTCAATATTATTGAAGCATTTATCAGGGTTATTGTC
TCATGAGCGGATACATATTTGAATATATTTAGAAAAATAAACAAATAGGGGTTCCGCGCACATTTCCCCG
AAAAGTGCCACCTGACGTCGACGGATCGGGAGATCGATCTCCCGATCCCCTAGGGTCGACTCTCAGTACA
ATCTGCTCTGATGCCGCATAGTTAAGCCAGTATCTGCTCCCTGCTTGTGTGTTGGAGGTCGCTGAGTAGT
GCGCGAGCAAAATTTAAGCTACAACAAGGCAAGGCTTGACCGACAATTGCATGAAGAATCTGCTTAGGGT
TAGGCGTTTTGCGCTGCTTCGCGATGTACGGGCCAGATAT
